Addgene plasmid #230655: AiP1433 - pAAV-AiE2145m-minBG-SYFP2-WPRE3-BGHpA
Purpose: AiE2145m is an enhancer sequence, designed to drive AAV-mediated transgene expression in specific populations of brain cells
Depositing lab: Allen Institute for Brain Science & Bosiljka Tasic. Depositing organization: Allen Institute. Publication: A suite of enhancer AAVs and transgenic mouse lines for genetic access to cortical cell types. Ben-Simon Y, Hooper M, Narayan S, Daigle TL, Dwivedi D, Way SW, Oster A, Stafford DA, Mich JK, Taormina MJ, Martinez RA, Opitz-Araya X, Roth JR, Alexander JR, Allen S, Amster A, Arbuckle J, Ayala A, Baker PM, Bakken TE, Barcelli T, Barta S, Bendrick J, Bertagnolli D, Bielstein C, Bishwakarma P, Bowlus J, Boyer G, Brouner K, Casian B, Casper T, Chakka AB, Chakrabarty R, Chance RK, Chavan S, Clark M, Colbert K, Collman F, Daniel S, Departee M, DiValentin P, Donadio N, Dotson N, Egdorf T, Fliss T, Gabitto M, Garcia J, Gary A, Gasperini M, Gloe J, Goldy J, Gore BB, Graybuck L, Greisman N, Haeseleer F, Halterman C, Haradon Z, Hastings SD, Helback O, Ho W, Hockemeyer D, Huang C, Huff S, Hunker A, Johansen N, Jones D, Juneau Z, Kalmbach B, Kannan M, Khem S, Kussick E, Kutsal R, Larsen R, Lee C, Lee AY, Leibly M, Lenz GH, Li S, Liang E, Lusk N, Madigan Z, Malloy J, Malone J, McCue R, Melchor J, Mollenkopf T, Moosman S, Morin E, Newman D, Ng L, Ngo K, Omstead V, Otto S, Oyama A, Pena N, Pham T, Phillips E, Pom CA, Potekhina L, Ransford S, Ray PL, Rette D, Reynoldson C, Rimorin C, Rocha D, Ruiz A, Sanchez REA, Sawyer L, Sedeno-Cortes A, Sevigny JP, Shapovalova N, Shepard N, Shulga L, Sigler AR, Siverts L, Soliman S, Somasundaram S, Staats B, Stewart K, Szelenyi E, Tieu M, Trader C, Tran A, van Velthoven CTJ, Walker M, Wang Y, Weed N, Wirthlin M, Wood T, Wynalda B, Yao Z, Zhou T, Ariza J, Dee N, Reding M, Ronellenfitch K, Mufti S, Sunkin SM, Smith KA, Esposito L, Waters J, Thyagarajan B, Yao S, Lein ES, Zeng H, Levi BP, Ngai J, Ting JT, Tasic B. Cell. 2025 May 16:S0092-8674(25)00513-6. doi: 10.1016/j.cell.2025.05.002. PubMed 40403729.
Backbone
  Vector backbone: pAAV2
  Vector type: AAV
Growth in bacteria
  Bacterial resistance: Ampicillin, 100 μg/mL
  Growth temperature: 37°C
  Growth strain: NEB Stable
  Copy number: High Copy
Gene/Insert
  Gene/Insert name: SYFP2
  Species: Synthetic
  Promoter: minBG
  Cloning method: Gibson Cloning
Terms and licenses: Academic/Nonprofit Terms; Industry Terms: Not Available to Industry
How to cite: AiP1433 - pAAV-AiE2145m-minBG-SYFP2-WPRE3-BGHpA was a gift from Allen Institute for Brain Science & Bosiljka Tasic (Addgene plasmid # 230655 ; http://n2t.net/addgene:230655 ; RRID:Addgene_230655)
