[The description below was written by a language model from this plasmid's Addgene catalogue record and pLannotate feature annotations shown in this document.]
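Description:
AiP1433 - pAAV-AiE2145m-minBG-SYFP2-WPRE3-BGHpA is an AAV transfer (cis) plasmid built on a pAAV2 backbone and used to package recombinant adeno-associated virus carrying an enhancer-driven fluorescent reporter. In bacteria it is maintained as a high-copy plasmid through a ColE1/pUC-type origin and selected with ampicillin via the β-lactamase gene and its native promoter. An f1 phage origin is also present, along with short annotated remnants of pBR322 bom and rop sequences that are backbone leftovers. The expression cassette lies between AAV2 inverted terminal repeats, which provide the signals for genome replication and encapsidation. The annotation detects one ITR as complete and the other only as two short fragments, which may reflect either the sequencing and annotation of this repetitive region or a real difference between the repeats.

The payload pairs the AiE2145m enhancer with minBG, a minimal promoter (presumably the beta-globin minimal promoter) that has little activity on its own, so the cell-type pattern of expression is dictated by the enhancer. Neither the enhancer nor the minimal promoter was recognised in the feature table; they presumably occupy the unannotated stretch between the fragmentary ITR and the reporter, spanning the numbering origin of the circular sequence. Downstream sits the coding sequence for SYFP2, a rapidly maturing monomeric yellow fluorescent protein derived from Aequorea victoria GFP. It is followed by WPRE3, a shortened woodchuck hepatitis virus posttranscriptional element (seen as two WPRE fragments) that boosts transcript expression while saving packaging space, and a bovine growth hormone polyadenylation signal.

The record describes the enhancer as designed to drive AAV-mediated transgene expression in specific populations of brain cells, but does not state which population. The construct belongs to a collection of enhancer AAVs for genetic access to cortical cell types, where SYFP2 fluorescence labels the targeted cells.
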