Features (pLannotate 1.2.2; 14 found; start..end, strand, type, name):
    240..956     +  CDS            SYFP2: SYFP2 is a basic (constitutively fluorescent) yellow fluorescent protein published in 2006, derived from Aequorea victoria. It is reported to be a very rapidly-maturing monomer with moderate acid sensitivity.
    996..1153    +  misc_feature   WPRE (fragment): woodchuck hepatitis virus posttranscriptional regulatory element
   1159..1239    +  misc_feature   WPRE (fragment): woodchuck hepatitis virus posttranscriptional regulatory element
   1256..1367    +  polyA_signal   bGH poly(A) signal: bovine growth hormone polyadenylation signal
   1485..1625    +  repeat_region  AAV2 ITR: inverted terminal repeat of adeno-associated virus serotype 2 inverted
   1630..1681    -  misc_feature   bom (fragment): basis of mobility region from pBR322
   1700..2155    +  rep_origin     f1 ori (sequence partly withheld): f1 bacteriophage origin of replication; arrow indicates direction of (+) strand synthesis
   2156..2205    -  misc_feature   bom (fragment): basis of mobility region from pBR322
   2307..2342    -  CDS            rop (fragment): Rop protein, which maintains plasmids at low copy number; rop
   2437..2541    +  promoter       AmpR promoter: bla
   2542..3402    +  CDS            AmpR: β-lactamase; bla; confers resistance to ampicillin, carbenicillin, and related antibiotics
   3573..4161    +  rep_origin     ori: high-copy-number ColE1/pMB1/pBR322/pUC origin of replication
   4234..4261    +  repeat_region  AAV2 ITR (fragment): inverted terminal repeat of adeno-associated virus serotype 2 inverted
   4290..4317    +  repeat_region  AAV2 ITR (fragment): inverted terminal repeat of adeno-associated virus serotype 2 inverted
>Addgene plasmid #230655 | AiP1433 - pAAV-AiE2145m-minBG-SYFP2-WPRE3-BGHpA | addgene full sequence | sequence record 466261 | Addgene NGS Result
ACATTTCCAGGAGAAAAAACCAGAAGTATGACAAAGAAAAACGACAGGAGATTCCTTCAGAGTACAGACT
CCTCTTAGAACAATGAAGATGTTTGACTAAAGCACTCCAAGTTACTTGTGCAATGTGTTGTTCGCCGGCG
GAGCTCGGGCTGGGCATAAAAGTCAGGGCAGAGCCATCTATTGCTTACATTTGCTTCTGGGATCCAGATC
TTTCGAAGCTAGCGCTACCGGTCGCCACCATGGTGAGCAAGGGCGAGGAGCTGTTCACCGGGGTGGTGCC
CATCCTGGTCGAGCTGGACGGCGACGTAAACGGCCACAAGTTCAGCGTGTCCGGCGAGGGCGAGGGCGAT
GCCACCTACGGCAAGCTGACCCTGAAGCTGATCTGCACCACCGGCAAGCTGCCCGTGCCCTGGCCCACCC
TCGTGACCACCCTGGGCTACGGCGTGCAGTGCTTCGCCCGCTACCCCGACCACATGAAGCAGCACGACTT
CTTCAAGTCCGCCATGCCCGAAGGCTACGTCCAGGAGCGCACCATCTTCTTCAAGGACGACGGCAACTAC
AAGACCCGCGCCGAGGTGAAGTTCGAGGGCGACACCCTGGTGAACCGCATCGAGCTGAAGGGCATCGACT
TCAAGGAGGACGGCAACATCCTGGGGCACAAGCTGGAGTACAACTACAACAGCCACAACGTCTATATCAC
CGCCGACAAGCAGAAGAACGGCATCAAGGCCAACTTCAAGATCCGCCACAACATCGAGGACGGCGGCGTG
CAGCTCGCCGACCACTACCAGCAGAACACCCCCATCGGCGACGGCCCCGTGCTGCTGCCCGACAACCACT
ACCTGAGCTACCAGTCCAAGCTGAGCAAAGACCCCAACGAGAAGCGCGATCACATGGTCCTGCTGGAGTT
CGTGACCGCCGCCGGGATCACTCTCGGCATGGACGAGCTGTACAAGTAAGTCGACGGCGCGCCGCGGCCG
CGAATTCGATATCATAATCAACCTCTGGATTACAAAATTTGTGAAAGATTGACTGGTATTCTTAACTATG
TTGCTCCTTTTACGCTATGTGGATACGCTGCTTTAATGCCTTTGTATCATGCTATTGCTTCCCGTATGGC
TTTCATTTTCTCCTCCTTGTATAAATCCTGGTTAGTTCTTGCCACGGCGGAACTCATCGCCGCCTGCCTT
GCCCGCTGCTGGACAGGGGCTCGGCTGTTGGGCACTGACAATTCCGTGGCTCGAGAGATCTTCGACTGTG
CCTTCTAGTTGCCAGCCATCTGTTGTTTGCCCCTCCCCCGTGCCTTCCTTGACCCTGGAAGGTGCCACTC
CCACTGTCCTTTCCTAATAAAATGAGGAAATTGCATCGCATTGTCTGAGTAGGTGTCATTCTATTCTGGG
GGGTGGGGTGGGGCAGGACAGCAAGGGGGAGGATTGGGAAGACAATAGCAGGCATGAGATCTCACGTGCG
GACCGAGCGGCCGCAGGAACCCCTAGTGATGGAGTTGGCCACTCCCTCTCTGCGCGCTCGCTCGCTCACT
GAGGCCGGGCGACCAAAGGTCGCCCGACGCCCGGGCTTTGCCCGGGCGGCCTCAGTGAGCGAGCGAGCGC
GCAGCTGCCTGCAGGGGCGCCTGATGCGGTATTTTCTCCTTACGCATCTGTGCGGTATTTCACACCGCAT
A
[95 nt withheld, positions 1682-1776]
T
[46 nt withheld, positions 1778-1823]
C
[141 nt withheld, positions 1825-1965]
CCTTTGACGTTGGAGTCCACGTTCTTT
[37 nt withheld, positions 1993-2029]
ACTCTATCTCGGGCTATTCTTTTGATTTATAAGGGATTTTGCCGATTTCGGTCTATTGGTTAAAAAATGA
GCTGATTTAACAAAAATTTAACGCGAATTTTAACAAAATATTAACGTTTACAATTTTATGGTGCACTCTC
AGTACAATCTGCTCTGATGCCGCATAGTTAAGCCAGCCCCGACACCCGCCAACACCCGCTGACGCGCCCT
GACGGGCTTGTCTGCTCCCGGCATCCGCTTACAGACAAGCTGTGACCGTCTCCGGGAGCTGCATGTGTCA
GAGGTTTTCACCGTCATCACCGAAACGCGCGAGACGAAAGGGCCTCGTGATACGCCTATTTTTATAGGTT
AATGTCATGATAATAATGGTTTCTTAGACGTCAGGTGGCACTTTTCGGGGAAATGTGCGCGGAACCCCTA
TTTGTTTATTTTTCTAAATACATTCAAATATGTATCCGCTCATGAGACAATAACCCTGATAAATGCTTCA
ATAATATTGAAAAAGGAAGAGTATGAGTATTCAACATTTCCGTGTCGCCCTTATTCCCTTTTTTGCGGCA
TTTTGCCTTCCTGTTTTTGCTCACCCAGAAACGCTGGTGAAAGTAAAAGATGCTGAAGATCAGTTGGGTG
CACGAGTGGGTTACATCGAACTGGATCTCAACAGCGGTAAGATCCTTGAGAGTTTTCGCCCCGAAGAACG
TTTTCCAATGATGAGCACTTTTAAAGTTCTGCTATGTGGCGCGGTATTATCCCGTATTGACGCCGGGCAA
GAGCAACTCGGTCGCCGCATACACTATTCTCAGAATGACTTGGTTGAGTACTCACCAGTCACAGAAAAGC
ATCTTACGGATGGCATGACAGTAAGAGAATTATGCAGTGCTGCCATAACCATGAGTGATAACACTGCGGC
CAACTTACTTCTGACAACGATCGGAGGACCGAAGGAGCTAACCGCTTTTTTGCACAACATGGGGGATCAT
GTAACTCGCCTTGATCGTTGGGAACCGGAGCTGAATGAAGCCATACCAAACGACGAGCGTGACACCACGA
TGCCTGTAGCAATGGCAACAACGTTGCGCAAACTATTAACTGGCGAACTACTTACTCTAGCTTCCCGGCA
ACAATTAATAGACTGGATGGAGGCGGATAAAGTTGCAGGACCACTTCTGCGCTCGGCCCTTCCGGCTGGC
TGGTTTATTGCTGATAAATCTGGAGCCGGTGAGCGTGGGTCTCGCGGTATCATTGCAGCACTGGGGCCAG
ATGGTAAGCCCTCCCGTATCGTAGTTATCTACACGACGGGGAGTCAGGCAACTATGGATGAACGAAATAG
ACAGATCGCTGAGATAGGTGCCTCACTGATTAAGCATTGGTAACTGTCAGACCAAGTTTACTCATATATA
CTTTAGATTGATTTAAAACTTCATTTTTAATTTAAAAGGATCTAGGTGAAGATCCTTTTTGATAATCTCA
TGACCAAAATCCCTTAACGTGAGTTTTCGTTCCACTGAGCGTCAGACCCCGTAGAAAAGATCAAAGGATC
TTCTTGAGATCCTTTTTTTCTGCGCGTAATCTGCTGCTTGCAAACAAAAAAACCACCGCTACCAGCGGTG
GTTTGTTTGCCGGATCAAGAGCTACCAACTCTTTTTCCGAAGGTAACTGGCTTCAGCAGAGCGCAGATAC
CAAATACTGTTCTTCTAGTGTAGCCGTAGTTAGGCCACCACTTCAAGAACTCTGTAGCACCGCCTACATA
CCTCGCTCTGCTAATCCTGTTACCAGTGGCTGCTGCCAGTGGCGATAAGTCGTGTCTTACCGGGTTGGAC
TCAAGACGATAGTTACCGGATAAGGCGCAGCGGTCGGGCTGAACGGGGGGTTCGTGCACACAGCCCAGCT
TGGAGCGAACGACCTACACCGAACTGAGATACCTACAGCGTGAGCTATGAGAAAGCGCCACGCTTCCCGA
AGGGAGAAAGGCGGACAGGTATCCGGTAAGCGGCAGGGTCGGAACAGGAGAGCGCACGAGGGAGCTTCCA
GGGGGAAACGCCTGGTATCTTTATAGTCCTGTCGGGTTTCGCCACCTCTGACTTGAGCGTCGATTTTTGT
GATGCTCGTCAGGGGGGCGGAGCCTATGGAAAAACGCCAGCAACGCGGCCTTTTTACGGTTCCTGGCCTT
TTGCTGGCCTTTTGCTCACATGTCCTGCAGGCAGCTGCGCGCTCGCTCGCTCACTGAGGCCGCCCGGGCG
TCGGGCGACCTTTGGTCGCCCGGCCTCAGTGAGCGAGCGAGCGCGCAGAGAGGGAGTGGCCAACTCCATC
ACTAGGGGTTCCTGCGGCCGCACGCGTTGTAAGAGTAATAATCGCCGGCGCTCTCATGTGGGATTGCTCA
CAGTTAGCTCAAACCTTACTCTCAGACTTCAGAATCCCTCTTGGACAGAGCAGGAAGGAAGACCATAGTA
TGTCCAGCTGTACAAATGGAACACAGACTTCTGATTTCCCATCATACGGCTAACTATAGAAGCAGAGGAC
ACCACACTGCGTGACACTGAAGCTTCTGGCCTTTCTCCCATGACCCCTGCTTCCACATGTCATAACAGTC
CCACAGCTGGAAACTAGATGGTCTTCAGATGGCTCTCTCTACCCAGAGAACATCATGCTGC
